>Addgene plasmid #202044 | pCE059-SiT-ddCas12a(E993A)-3xNLS-VP64-triplex-DR-M13-DR-pA | addgene full sequence | sequence record 401598 | Addgene NGS Result
TTTGCTCACATGTCCTGCAGGCAGCTGCGCGCTCGCTCGCTCACTGAGGCCGCCCGGGCGTCGGGCGACC
TTTGGTCGCCCGGCCTCAGTGAGCGAGCGAGCGCGCAGAGAGGGAGTGGCCAACTCCATCACTAGGGGTT
CCTGCGGCCGCACGCGTTTAATTAATGCAAAGATGGATAAAGTTTTAAACAGAGAGGAATCTTTGCAGCT
AATGGACCTTCTAGGTCTTGAAAGGAGTGGGAATTGGCTCCGGTGCCCGTCAGTGGGCAGAGCGCACATC
GCCCACAGTCCCCGAGAAGTTGGGGGGAGGGGTCGGCAATTGAACCGGTGCCTAGAGAAGGTGGCGCGGG
GTAAACTGGGAAAGTGATGTCGTGTACTGGCTCCGCCTTTTTCCCGAGGGTGGGGGAGAACCGTATATAA
GTGCAGTAGTCGCCGTGAACGTTCTTTTTCGCAACGGGTTTGCCGCCAGAACACAGGTAAGTGCCGTGTG
TGGTTCCCGCGGGCCTGGCCTCTTTACGGGTTATGGCCCTTGCGTGCCTTGAATTACTTCCACCTGGCTG
CAGTACGTGATTCTTGATCCCGAGCTTCGGGTTGGAAGTGGGTGGGAGAGTTCGAGGCCTTGCGCTTAAG
GAGCCCCTTCGCCTCGTGCTTGAGTTGAGGCCTGGCCTGGGCGCTGGGGCCGCCGCGTGCGAATCTGGTG
GCACCTTCGCGCCTGTCTCGCTGCTTTCGATAAGTCTCTAGCCATTTAAAATTTTTGATGACCTGCTGCG
ACGCTTTTTTTCTGGCAAGATAGTCTTGTAAATGCGGGCCAAGATCTGCACACTGGTATTTCGGTTTTTG
GGGCCGCGGGCGGCGACGGGGCCCGTGCGTCCCAGCGCACATGTTCGGCGAGGCGGGGCCTGCGAGCGCG
GCCACCGAGAATCGGACGGGGGTAGTCTCAAGCTGGCCGGCCTGCTCTGGTGCCTGGCCTCGCGCCGCCG
TGTATCGCCCCGCCCTGGGCGGCAAGGCTGGCCCGGTCGGCACCAGTTGCGTGAGCGGAAAGATGGCCGC
TTCCCGGCCCTGCTGCAGGGAGCTCAAAATGGAGGACGCGGCGCTCGGGAGAGCGGGCGGGTGAGTCACC
CACACAAAGGAAAAGGGCCTTTCCGTCCTCAGCCGTCGCTTCATGTGACTCCACGGAGTACCGGGCGCCG
TCCAGGCACCTCGATTAGTTCTCGAGCTTTTGGAGTACGTCGTCTTTAGGTTGGGGGGAGGGGTTTTATG
CGATGGAGTTTCCCCACACTGAGTGGGTGGAGACTGAAGTTAGGCCAGCTTGGCACTTGATGTAATTCTC
CTTGGAATTTGCCCTTTTTGAGTTTGGATCTTGGTTCATTCTCAAGCCTCAGACAGTGGTTCAAAGTTTT
TTTCTTCCATTTCAGGTGTCGTGAGCTAGCGTTTAAACTTAAGCTTGGTACCGCCACCATGACACAGTTC
GAGGGCTTTACCAACCTGTATCAGGTGAGCAAGACACTGCGGTTTGAGCTGATCCCACAGGGCAAGACCC
TGAAGCACATCCAGGAGCAGGGCTTCATCGAGGAGGACAAGGCCCGCAATGATCACTACAAGGAGCTGAA
GCCCATCATCGATCGGATCTACAAGACCTATGCCGACCAGTGCCTGCAGCTGGTGCAGCTGGATTGGGAG
AACCTGAGCGCCGCCATCGACTCCTATAGAAAGGAGAAAACCGAGGAGACAAGGAACGCCCTGATCGAGG
AGCAGGCCACATATCGCAATGCCATCCACGACTACTTCATCGGCCGGACAGACAACCTGACCGATGCCAT
CAATAAGAGACACGCCGAGATCTACAAGGGCCTGTTCAAGGCCGAGCTGTTTAATGGCAAGGTGCTGAAG
CAGCTGGGCACCGTGACCACAACCGAGCACGAGAACGCCCTGCTGCGGAGCTTCGACAAGTTTACAACCT
ACTTCTCCGGCTTTTATGAGAACAGGAAGAACGTGTTCAGCGCCGAGGATATCAGCACAGCCATCCCACA
CCGCATCGTGCAGGACAACTTCCCCAAGTTTAAGGAGAATTGTCACATCTTCACACGCCTGATCACCGCC
GTGCCCAGCCTGCGGGAGCACTTTGAGAACGTGAAGAAGGCCATCGGCATCTTCGTGAGCACCTCCATCG
AGGAGGTGTTTTCCTTCCCTTTTTATAACCAGCTGCTGACACAGACCCAGATCGACCTGTATAACCAGCT
GCTGGGAGGAATCTCTCGGGAGGCAGGCACCGAGAAGATCAAGGGCCTGAACGAGGTGCTGAATCTGGCC
ATCCAGAAGAATGATGAGACAGCCCACATCATCGCCTCCCTGCCACACAGATTCATCCCCCTGTTTAAGC
AGATCCTGTCCGATAGGAACACCCTGTCTTTCATCCTGGAGGAGTTTAAGAGCGACGAGGAAGTGATCCA
GTCCTTCTGCAAGTACAAGACACTGCTGAGAAACGAGAACGTGCTGGAGACAGCCGAGGCCCTGTTTAAC
GAGCTGAACAGCATCGACCTGACACACATCTTCATCAGCCACAAGAAGCTGGAGACAATCAGCAGCGCCC
TGTGCGACCACTGGGATACACTGAGGAATGCCCTGTATGAGCGGAGAATCTCCGAGCTGACAGGCAAGAT
CACCAAGTCTGCCAAGGAGAAGGTGCAGCGCAGCCTGAAGCACGAGGATATCAACCTGCAGGAGATCATC
TCTGCCGCAGGCAAGGAGCTGAGCGAGGCCTTCAAGCAGAAAACCAGCGAGATCCTGTCCCACGCACACG
CCGCCCTGGATCAGCCACTGCCTACAACCCTGAAGAAGCAGGAGGAGAAGGAGATCCTGAAGTCTCAGCT
GGACAGCCTGCTGGGCCTGTACCACCTGCTGGACTGGTTTGCCGTGGATGAGTCCAACGAGGTGGACCCC
GAGTTCTCTGCCCGGCTGACCGGCATCAAGCTGGAGATGGAGCCTTCTCTGAGCTTCTACAACAAGGCCA
GAAATTATGCCACCAAGAAGCCCTACTCCGTGGAGAAGTTCAAGCTGAACTTTCAGATGCCTACACTGGC
CTCTGGCTGGGACGTGAATAAGGAGAAGAACAATGGCGCCATCCTGTTTGTGAAGAACGGCCTGTACTAT
CTGGGCATCATGCCAAAGCAGAAGGGCAGGTATAAGGCCCTGAGCTTCGAGCCCACAGAGAAAACCAGCG
AGGGCTTTGATAAGATGTACTATGACTACTTCCCTGATGCCGCCAAGATGATCCCAAAGTGCAGCACCCA
GCTGAAGGCCGTGACAGCCCACTTTCAGACCCACACAACCCCCATCCTGCTGTCCAACAATTTCATCGAG
CCTCTGGAGATCACAAAGGAGATCTACGACCTGAACAATCCTGAGAAGGAGCCAAAGAAGTTTCAGACAG
CCTACGCCAAGAAAACCGGCGACCAGAAGGGCTACAGAGAGGCCCTGTGCAAGTGGATCGACTTCACAAG
GGATTTTCTGTCCAAGTATACCAAGACAACCTCTATCGATCTGTCTAGCCTGCGGCCATCCTCTCAGTAT
AAGGACCTGGGCGAGTACTATGCCGAGCTGAATCCCCTGCTGTACCACATCAGCTTCCAGAGAATCGCCG
AGAAGGAGATCATGGATGCCGTGGAGACAGGCAAGCTGTACCTGTTCCAGATCTATAACAAGGACTTTGC
CAAGGGCCACCACGGCAAGCCTAATCTGCACACACTGTATTGGACCGGCCTGTTTTCTCCAGAGAACCTG
GCCAAGACAAGCATCAAGCTGAATGGCCAGGCCGAGCTGTTCTACCGCCCTAAGTCCAGGATGAAGAGGA
TGGCACACCGGCTGGGAGAGAAGATGCTGAACAAGAAGCTGAAGGATCAGAAAACCCCAATCCCCGACAC
CCTGTACCAGGAGCTGTACGACTATGTGAATCACAGACTGTCCCACGACCTGTCTGATGAGGCCAGGGCC
CTGCTGCCCAACGTGATCACCAAGGAGGTGTCTCACGAGATCATCAAGGATAGGCGCTTTACCAGCGACA
AGTTCTTTTTCCACGTGCCTATCACACTGAACTATCAGGCCGCCAATTCCCCATCTAAGTTCAACCAGAG
GGTGAATGCCTACCTGAAGGAGCACCCCGAGACACCTATCATCGGCATCGATCGGGGCGAGAGAAACCTG
ATCTATATCACAGTGATCGACTCCACCGGCAAGATCCTGGAGCAGCGGAGCCTGAACACCATCCAGCAGT
TTGATTACCAGAAGAAGCTGGACAACAGGGAGAAGGAGAGGGTGGCAGCAAGGCAGGCCTGGTCTGTGGT
GGGCACAATCAAGGATCTGAAGCAGGGCTATCTGAGCCAGGTCATCCACGAGATCGTGGACCTGATGATC
CACTACCAGGCCGTGGTGGTGCTGGCGAACCTGAATTTCGGCTTTAAGAGCAAGAGGACCGGCATCGCCG
AGAAGGCCGTGTACCAGCAGTTCGAGAAGATGCTGATCGATAAGCTGAATTGCCTGGTGCTGAAGGACTA
TCCAGCAGAGAAAGTGGGAGGCGTGCTGAACCCATACCAGCTGACAGACCAGTTCACCTCCTTTGCCAAG
ATGGGCACCCAGTCTGGCTTCCTGTTTTACGTGCCTGCCCCATATACATCTAAGATCGATCCCCTGACCG
GCTTCGTGGACCCCTTCGTGTGGAAAACCATCAAGAATCACGAGAGCCGCAAGCACTTCCTGGAGGGCTT
CGACTTTCTGCACTACGACGTGAAAACCGGCGACTTCATCCTGCACTTTAAGATGAACAGAAATCTGTCC
TTCCAGAGGGGCCTGCCCGGCTTTATGCCTGCATGGGATATCGTGTTCGAGAAGAACGAGACACAGTTTG
ACGCCAAGGGCACCCCTTTCATCGCCGGCAAGAGAATCGTGCCAGTGATCGAGAATCACAGATTCACCGG
CAGATACCGGGACCTGTATCCTGCCAACGAGCTGATCGCCCTGCTGGAGGAGAAGGGCATCGTGTTCAGG
GATGGCTCCAACATCCTGCCAAAGCTGCTGGAGAATGACGATTCTCACGCCATCGACACCATGGTGGCCC
TGATCCGCAGCGTGCTGCAGATGCGGAACTCCAATGCCGCCACAGGCGAGGACTATATCAACAGCCCCGT
GCGCGATCTGAATGGCGTGTGCTTCGACTCCCGGTTTCAGAACCCAGAGTGGCCCATGGACGCCGATGCC
AATGGCGCCTACCACATCGCCCTGAAGGGCCAGCTGCTGCTGAATCACCTGAAGGAGAGCAAGGATCTGA
AGCTGCAGAACGGCATCTCCAATCAGGACTGGCTGGCCTACATCCAGGAGCTGCGCAACAGCAGGGCTGA
CGGGCCCTCACTGGGTTCAGGGTCACCCAAGAAGAAACGCAAAGTCGAGGATCCAAAGAAGAAAAGGAAG
GTTGAAGACCCCAAGAAAAAGAGGAAGGTGGATGGGATCGGCTCAGGCAGCAACGGCGGTGGAGGTTCAG
ACGCTTTGGACGATTTCGATCTCGATATGCTCGGTTCTGACGCCCTGGATGATTTCGATCTGGATATGCT
CGGCAGCGACGCTCTCGACGATTTCGACCTCGACATGCTCGGGTCAGATGCCTTGGATGATTTTGACCTG
GATATGCTCTCAGGATCCTACCCATACGATGTTCCAGATTACGCTTATCCCTACGACGTGCCTGATTATG
CATACCCATATGATGTCCCCGACTATGCCTAAGAATTCGATTCGTCAGTAGGGTTGTAAAGGTTTTTCTT
TTCCTGAGAAAACAACCTTTTGTTTTCTCAGGTTTTGCTTTTTGGCCTTTCCCTAGCTTTAAAAAAAAAA
AAGCAAAACTCACCGAGGCAGTTCCATAGGATGGCAAGATCCTGGTATTGGTCTGCGAAATTTCTACTCT
TGTAGATTGAAGAGCCAGGAAACAGCTATGACGCTCTTCTAATTTCTACTCTTGTAGATTCTAGAAAAGA
ATTCGATATCAAGCTTATCGATAATCAACCTCTGGATTACAAAATTTGTGAAAGATTGACTGGTATTCTT
AACTATGTTGCTCCTTTTACGCTATGTGGATACGCTGCTTTAATGCCTTTGTATCATGCTATTGCTTCCC
GTATGGCTTTCATTTTCTCCTCCTTGTATAAATCCTGGTTGCTGTCTCTTTATGAGGAGTTGTGGCCCGT
TGTCAGGCAACGTGGCGTGGTGTGCACTGTGTTTGCTGACGCAACCCCCACTGGTTGGGGCATTGCCACC
ACCTGTCAGCTCCTTTCCGGGACTTTCGCTTTCCCCCTCCCTATTGCCACGGCGGAACTCATCGCCGCCT
GCCTTGCCCGCTGCTGGACAGGGGCTCGGCTGTTGGGCACTGACAATTCCGTGGTGTTGTCGGGGAAATC
ATCGTCCTTTCCTTGGCTGCTCGCCTATGTTGCCACCTGGATTCTGCGCGGGACGTCCTTCTGCTACGTC
CCTTCGGCCCTCAATCCAGCGGACCTTCCTTCCCGCGGCCTGCTGCCGGCTCTGCGGCCTCTTCCGCGTC
TTCGCCTTCGCCCTCAGACGAGTCGGATCTCCCTTTGGGCCGCCTCCCCGCATCGATACCGAGCGCTAAT
AAAAGATCTTTATTTTCATTAGATCTGTGTGTTGGTTTTTTGTGTCACGTGCGGACCGAGCGGCCGCAGG
AACCCCTAGTGATGGAGTTGGCCACTCCCTCTCTGCGCGCTCGCTCGCTCACTGAGGCCGGGCGACCAAA
GGTCGCCCGACGCCCGGGCTTTGCCCGGGCGGCCTCAGTGAGCGAGCGAGCGCGCAGCTGCCTGCAGGGG
CGCCTGATGCGGTATTTTCTCCTTACGCATCTGTGCGGTATTTCACACCGCATA
[95 nt withheld, positions 6915-7009]
T
[46 nt withheld, positions 7011-7056]
C
[141 nt withheld, positions 7058-7198]
CCTTTGACGTTGGAGTCCACGTTCTTT
[37 nt withheld, positions 7226-7262]
ACTCTATCTCGGGCTATTCTTTTGATTTATAAGGGATTTTGCCGATTTCGGTCTATTGGTTAAAAAATGA
GCTGATTTAACAAAAATTTAACGCGAATTTTAACAAAATATTAACGTTTACAATTTTATGGTGCACTCTC
AGTACAATCTGCTCTGATGCCGCATAGTTAAGCCAGCCCCGACACCCGCCAACACCCGCTGACGCGCCCT
GACGGGCTTGTCTGCTCCCGGCATCCGCTTACAGACAAGCTGTGACCTTCTCCGGGAGCTGCATGTGTCA
GAGGTTTTCACCGTCATCACCGAAACGCGCGATACGAAAGGGCCTCGTGATACGCCTATTTTTATAGGTT
AATGTCATGATAATAATGGTTTCTTAGACGTCAGGTGGCACTTTTCGGGGAAATGTGCGCGGAACCCCTA
TTTGTTTATTTTTCTAAATACATTCAAATATGTATCCGCTCATGAGACAATAACCCTGATAAATGCTTCA
ATAATATTGAAAAAGGAAGAGTATGAGTATTCAACATTTCCGTGTCGCCCTTATTCCCTTTTTTGCGGCA
TTTTGCCTTCCTGTTTTTGCTCACCCAGAAACGCTGGTGAAAGTAAAAGATGCTGAAGATCAGTTGGGTG
CACGAGTGGGTTACATCGAACTGGATCTCAACAGCGGTAAGATCCTTGAGAGTTTTCGCCCCGAAGAACG
TTTTCCAATGATGAGCACTTTTAAAGTTCTGCTATGTGGCGCGGTATTATCCCGTATTGACGCCGGGCAA
GAGCAACTCGGTCGCCGCATACACTATTCTCAGAATGACTTGGTTGAGTACTCACCAGTCACAGAAAAGC
ATCTTACGGATGGCATGACAGTAAGAGAATTATGCAGTGCTGCCATAACCATGAGTGATAACACTGCGGC
CAACTTACTTCTGACAACGATCGGAGGACCGAAGGAGCTAACCGCTTTTTTGCACAACATGGGGGATCAT
GTAACTCGCCTTGATCGTTGGGAACCGGAGCTGAATGAAGCCATACCAAACGACGAGCGTGACACCACGA
TGCCTGTAGCAATGGCAACAACGTTGCGCAAACTATTAACTGGCGAACTACTTACTCTAGCTTCCCGGCA
ACAATTAATAGACTGGATGGAGGCGGATAAAGTTGCAGGACCACTTCTGCGCTCGGCCCTTCCGGCTGGC
TGGTTTATTGCTGATAAATCTGGAGCCGGTGAGCGTGGGTCTCGCGGTATCATTGCAGCACTGGGGCCAG
ATGGTAAGCCCTCCCGTATCGTAGTTATCTACACGACGGGGAGTCAGGCAACTATGGATGAACGAAATAG
ACAGATCGCTGAGATAGGTGCCTCACTGATTAAGCATTGGTAACTGTCAGACCAAGTTTACTCATATATA
CTTTAGATTGATTTAAAACTTCATTTTTAATTTAAAAGGATCTAGGTGAAGATCCTTTTTGATAATCTCA
TGACCAAAATCCCTTAACGTGAGTTTTCGTTCCACTGAGCGTCAGACCCCGTAGAAAAGATCAAAGGATC
TTCTTGAGATCCTTTTTTTCTGCGCGTAATCTGCTGCTTGCAAACAAAAAAACCACCGCTACCAGCGGTG
GTTTGTTTGCCGGATCAAGAGCTACCAACTCTTTTTCCGAAGGTAACTGGCTTCAGCAGAGCGCAGATAC
CAAATACTGTTCTTCTAGTGTAGCCGTAGTTAGGCCACCACTTCAAGAACTCTGTAGCACCGCCTACATA
CCTCGCTCTGCTAATCCTGTTACCAGTGGCTGCTGCCAGTGGCGATAAGTCGTGTCTTACCGGGTTGGAC
TCAAGACGATAGTTACCGGATAAGGCGCAGCGGTCGGGCTGAACGGGGGGTTCGTGCACACAGCCCAGCT
TGGAGCGAACGACCTACACCGAACTGAGATACCTACAGCGTGAGCTATGAGAAAGCGCCACGCTTCCCGA
AGGGAGAAAGGCGGACAGGTATCCGGTAAGCGGCAGGGTCGGAACAGGAGAGCGCACGAGGGAGCTTCCA
GGGGGAAACGCCTGGTATCTTTATAGTCCTGTCGGGTTTCGCCACCTCTGACTTGAGCGTCGATTTTTGT
GATGCTCGTCAGGGGGGCGGAGCCTATGGAAAAACGCCAGCAACGCGGCCTTTTTACGGTTCCTGGCCTT
TTGCTGGCCT
Features (pLannotate 1.2.2; 19 found; start..end, strand, type, name):
     25..52      +  repeat_region  AAV2 ITR (fragment): inverted terminal repeat of adeno-associated virus serotype 2 inverted
     81..108     +  repeat_region  AAV2 ITR (fragment): inverted terminal repeat of adeno-associated virus serotype 2 inverted
    173..239     +  CDS            small t antigen (fragment): SV40 (simian virus 40) small t antigen
    246..1424    +  promoter       EF-1α promoter: strong constitutive promoter for human elongation factor EF-1α
   1459..5379    +  CDS            AsCpf1: CRISPR-associated protein from Acidaminococcus sp. BV3L6 (Zetsche et al., 2015)
   5537..5559    +  CDS            VP64 (fragment): tetrameric repeat of the minimal activation domain of herpes simplex virus VP16 (Beerli et al., 1998)
   5689..5769    +  CDS            3xHA: three tandem HA epitope tags
   5885..5938    -  CDS            KanR (fragment): aminoglycoside phosphotransferase; aph(3')-Ia; confers resistance to kanamycin
   6019..6043    +  misc_feature   MCS (fragment): pBluescript multiple cloning site
   6043..6631    +  misc_feature   WPRE: woodchuck hepatitis virus posttranscriptional regulatory element
   6648..6695    +  polyA_signal   poly(A) signal: synthetic polyadenylation signal
   6718..6858    +  repeat_region  AAV2 ITR: inverted terminal repeat of adeno-associated virus serotype 2 inverted
   6863..6914    -  misc_feature   bom (fragment): basis of mobility region from pBR322
   6933..7388    +  rep_origin     f1 ori (sequence partly withheld): f1 bacteriophage origin of replication; arrow indicates direction of (+) strand synthesis
   7389..7438    -  misc_feature   bom (fragment): basis of mobility region from pBR322
   7540..7574    -  CDS            rop (fragment): Rop protein, which maintains plasmids at low copy number; rop
   7670..7774    +  promoter       AmpR promoter: bla
   7775..8635    +  CDS            AmpR: β-lactamase; bla; confers resistance to ampicillin, carbenicillin, and related antibiotics
   8806..9394    +  rep_origin     ori: high-copy-number ColE1/pMB1/pBR322/pUC origin of replication
