[The description below was written by a language model from this plasmid's Addgene catalogue record and pLannotate feature annotations shown in this document.]
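Description:
pCE059-SiT-ddCas12a(E993A)-3xNLS-VP64-triplex-DR-M13-DR-pA is a 9,442 bp mammalian expression plasmid built on the pAAV-MCS backbone. It is propagated in bacteria through a high-copy ColE1/pUC-type origin with ampicillin selection (AmpR under its own promoter), and it also carries an f1 phage origin. AAV2 inverted terminal repeats flank the expression cassette. The downstream ITR is annotated intact, whereas only short fragments of the upstream repeat were detected. The record lists the construct as a mammalian expression vector and does not describe use for AAV packaging.

The payload is a single-transcript CRISPR activation unit. The feature table places a human EF-1α promoter upstream of the AsCpf1 (Cas12a from Acidaminococcus sp.) coding sequence, which carries the E993A substitution that abolishes DNase activity. The protein is fused to three SV40 nuclear localization signals and the VP64 transactivation domain, and a 3xHA epitope tag is also annotated downstream. According to the catalogue description, the 3' UTR contains a MALAT1 triplex followed by Cas12a direct repeats flanking a crRNA cloning site, here occupied by an M13 spacer. These elements were not annotated by the automated feature caller. Because Cas12a processes its own crRNA arrays independently of DNA cleavage, the protein can excise the guide from its own mRNA. The triplex is generally used to stabilize the coding portion after the poly(A) tail is cut away. A WPRE and a synthetic polyadenylation signal complete the transcript.

Short hits to SV40 small t antigen, KanR, bom and rop are probably incidental or residual fragments. The associated work concerns Cas12a-driven synthetic gene regulatory networks, which fits use as a programmable transcriptional activator delivered together with its guide.
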