Addgene plasmid #202044: pCE059-SiT-ddCas12a(E993A)-3xNLS-VP64-triplex-DR-M13-DR-pA
Purpose: Encodes a DNase-dead AsCpf1 fused to a 3x SV40 nuclear localization signal (NLS) and VP64 transactivation domain. 3' UTR has a MALAT1 triplex, dCas12a direct repeats (DR), and a crRNA cloning site.
Depositing lab: Darren Cusanovich. Depositing organization: University of Arizona. Publication: Optimization of a Cas12a-Driven Synthetic Gene Regulatory Network System. Kang H, Fitch JC, Varghese RP, Thorne CA, Cusanovich DA. ACS Synth Biol. 2025 May 16;14(5):1732-1744. doi: 10.1021/acssynbio.5c00084. Epub 2025 May 2. PubMed 40316310.
Backbone
  Vector backbone: pAAV-MCS
  Total vector size (bp): 9442
  Vector type: Mammalian Expression
Growth in bacteria
  Bacterial resistance: Ampicillin, 100 μg/mL
  Growth temperature: 37°C
  Growth strain: NEB Stable
  Copy number: High Copy
Gene/Insert
  Gene/Insert name: ddCas12a(E993A)-3xNLS-VP64
  gRNA/shRNA sequence: M13
  Species: Synthetic
Terms and licenses: Academic/Nonprofit Terms; Industry Terms: Not Available to Industry
Depositor comments: Please visit https://doi.org/10.1101/2023.05.08.539911 for bioRxiv preprint.
How to cite: pCE059-SiT-ddCas12a(E993A)-3xNLS-VP64-triplex-DR-M13-DR-pA was a gift from Darren Cusanovich (Addgene plasmid # 202044 ; http://n2t.net/addgene:202044 ; RRID:Addgene_202044)
